>Addgene plasmid #138371 | p5E-161K enhancer-NR2F2-MUT | depositor full sequence | sequence record 267206 | 161k  human enhancer with NR2F2 binding sties mutated
CTTTCCTGCGTTATCCCCTGATTCTGTGGATAACCGTATTACCGCCTTTGAGTGAGCTGATACCGCTCGC
CGCAGCCGAACGACCGAGCGCAGCGAGTCAGTGAGCGAGGAAGCGGAAGAGCGCCCAATACGCAAACCGC
CTCTCCCCGCGCGTTGGCCGATTCATTAATGCAGCTGGCACGACAGGTTTCCCGACTGGAAAGCGGGCAG
TGAGCGCAACGCAATTAATACGCGTACCGCTAGCCAGGAAGAGTTTGTAGAAACGCAAAAAGGCCATCCG
TCAGGATGGCCTTCTGCTTAGTTTGATGCCTGGCAGTTTATGGCGGGCGTCCTGCCCGCCACCCTCCGGG
CCGTTGCTTCACAACGTTCAAATCCGCTCCCGGCGGATTTGTCCTACTCAGGAGAGCGTTCACCGACAAA
CAACAGATAAAACGAAAGGCCCAGTCTTCCGACTGAGCCTTTCGTTTTATTTGATGCCTGGCAGTTCCCT
ACTCTCGCGTTAACGCTAGCATGGATGTTTTCCCAGTCACGACGTTGTAAAACGACGGCCAGTCTTAAGC
TCGGGCCCGCGTTAACGCTACCATGGAGCTCCAAATAATGATTTTATTTTGACTGATAGTGACCTGTTCG
TTGCAACAAATTGATAAGCAATGCTTTTTTATAATGCCAACTTTGTATAGAAAAGTTGGGCTGCTGATTC
ATATCCCAGTGAGGTCATCTGAATTTTGGGGGACCTCAAATAGAAATCATATGGGGGAAAGAATGAGCCT
AGCTCAAACCAGACAGGCTGAGAGCTTATCTTGCCAGGACATAGGCTCCCCGGTGGGTGGGGGAGATGGC
CATTGCTGCCTTTCTTTCCTTCCCCACTGAATTTAAGCAGATGCAGTTAGTCACTGTGCAAAGGAGTATG
TGCAAATCTAAGTATTCATGTTTATGTGTGGTTGTCAGGTCTAAATCAGCCAGGCAGTAATTTCTCTGGG
AGCCCAATGTAGGCACTAAATTTTGCACTCAACCACCGAATGGTCCACATGCCCCTTAATCTGTCTTCCT
GCAGGAGGGCTCCCTTGGCACCATCCTGCCTGAACTTGGGGCCAGCCTTTCACTGGAGCCCCTTCCCGTG
AATTATGGCCTACAGCATGGGGGCTGAATAGAAAAAAAAAAACCCTCCAGAAATTCAACTGGAAGGGCTG
ACCGGAATTCAACCTAATGTTGAGAATAGCAGGAAAGCTTCTATTATTCTACTTCATTCTATCTGCTATG
AGGCAGTGCGGTCGCCTGGAGTCGACTGAGCTTAACTCATTTCCCTGGATTTCCGAGTCACAGCCATGGT
GCCTGCTATAGTTAACGATCGAACTCCTGAGACTCACTACACTTCCTGATAGGACGTACTCACGTACCGC
CTAGTAACATCATACGTTCCTATAGGAGTCATAATATGACCTAGACAAGACCTAGGAGCCAATCAGAATG
CAAATGATTGATGGGAGTGCTTTTGGTTATCTACTGTTTGTCCTGACGCTTGGCGTGGTTCTTTGTATTA
TGATTGTGTGGGCAGTAGGCTTAAAAATACATACAGGCATTGCTTTCCACATTGTTGAAGGTTAATCCTA
AGGTGTGGCAAAGAAACTATATTTTATAGACTGGAACCTCATGGGCACCAGCTAGTTTTTGCTCTTCCTC
AAGTTTGTACAAAAAAGTTGAACGAGAAACGTAAAATGATATAAATATCAATATATTAAATTAGATTTTG
CATAAAAAACAGACTACATAATACTGTAAAACACAACATATGCAGTCACTATGAATCAACTACTTAGATG
GTATTAGTGACCTGTAGAATTCGAGCTCTAGAGCTGCAGGGCGGCCGCGATATCCCCTATAGTGAGTCGT
ATTACATGGTCATAGCTGTTTCCTGGCAGCTCTGGCCCGTGTCTCAAAATCTCTGATGTTACATTGCACA
AGATAAAAATATATCATCATGAACAATAAAACTGTCTGCTTACATAAACAGTAATACAAGGGGTGTTATG
AGCCATATTCAACGGGAAACGTCGAGGCCGCGATTAAATTCCAACATGGATGCTGATTTATATGGGTATA
AATGGGCTCGCGATAATGTCGGGCAATCAGGTGCGACAATCTATCGCTTGTATGGGAAGCCCGATGCGCC
AGAGTTGTTTCTGAAACATGGCAAAGGTAGCGTTGCCAATGATGTTACAGATGAGATGGTCAGACTAAAC
TGGCTGACGGAATTTATGCCTCTTCCGACCATCAAGCATTTTATCCGTACTCCTGATGATGCATGGTTAC
TCACCACTGCGATCCCCGGAAAAACAGCATTCCAGGTATTAGAAGAATATCCTGATTCAGGTGAAAATAT
TGTTGATGCGCTGGCAGTGTTCCTGCGCCGGTTGCATTCGATTCCTGTTTGTAATTGTCCTTTTAACAGC
GATCGCGTATTTCGTCTCGCTCAGGCGCAATCACGAATGAATAACGGTTTGGTTGATGCGAGTGATTTTG
ATGACGAGCGTAATGGCTGGCCTGTTGAACAAGTCTGGAAAGAAATGCATAAACTTTTGCCATTCTCACC
GGATTCAGTCGTCACTCATGGTGATTTCTCACTTGATAACCTTATTTTTGACGAGGGGAAATTAATAGGT
TGTATTGATGTTGGACGAGTCGGAATCGCAGACCGATACCAGGATCTTGCCATCCTATGGAACTGCCTCG
GTGAGTTTTCTCCTTCATTACAGAAACGGCTTTTTCAAAAATATGGTATTGATAATCCTGATATGAATAA
ATTGCAGTTTCATTTGATGCTCGATGAGTTTTTCTAATCAGAATTGGTTAATTGGTTGTAACACTGGCAG
AGCATTACGCTGACTTGACGGGACGGCGCAAGCTCATGACCAAAATCCCTTAACGTGAGTTACGCGTCGT
TCCACTGAGCGTCAGACCCCGTAGAAAAGATCAAAGGATCTTCTTGAGATCCTTTTTTTCTGCGCGTAAT
CTGCTGCTTGCAAACAAAAAAACCACCGCTACCAGCGGTGGTTTGTTTGCCGGATCAAGAGCTACCAACT
CTTTTTCCGAAGGTAACTGGCTTCAGCAGAGCGCAGATACCAAATACTGTCCTTCTAGTGTAGCCGTAGT
TAGGCCACCACTTCAAGAACTCTGTAGCACCGCCTACATACCTCGCTCTGCTAATCCTGTTACCAGTGGC
TGCTGCCAGTGGCGATAAGTCGTGTCTTACCGGGTTGGACTCAAGACGATAGTTACCGGATAAGGCGCAG
CGGTCGGGCTGAACGGGGGGTTCGTGCACACAGCCCAGCTTGGAGCGAACGACCTACACCGAACTGAGAT
ACCTACAGCGTGAGCATTGAGAAAGCGCCACGCTTCCCGAAGGGAGAAAGGCGGACAGGTATCCGGTAAG
CGGCAGGGTCGGAACAGGAGAGCGCACGAGGGAGCTTCCAGGGGGAAACGCCTGGTATCTTTATAGTCCT
GTCGGGTTTCGCCACCTCTGACTTGAGCGTCGATTTTTGTGATGCTCGTCAGGGGGGCGGAGCCTATGGA
AAAACGCCAGCAACGCGGCCTTTTTACGGTTCCTGGCCTTTTGCTGGCCTTTTGCTCACATGTT
Features (pLannotate 1.2.2; 10 found; start..end, strand, type, name):
    121..213     +  CDS            lacI (fragment): lac repressor; lacI; The lac repressor binds to the lac operator to inhibit transcription in E. coli. This inhibition can be relieved by adding lactose or isopropyl-β-D-thiogalactopyranoside (IPTG).
    268..295     -  terminator     rrnB T2 terminator: transcription terminator T2 from the E. coli rrnB gene
    427..470     +  terminator     rrnB T1 terminator: Escherichia coli rrnB; transcription terminator T1 from the E. coli rrnB gene
    517..553     -  CDS            lacZα (fragment): LacZα fragment of β-galactosidase; lacZ fragment
    592..677     +  protein_bind   attL1 (fragment): mutant version of attL; recombination site for the Gateway® LR reaction LR Clonase™
    668..688     +  protein_bind   attB4: mutant version of attB; core recombination site for the Gateway® BP reaction BP Clonase™
   1680..1803    +  protein_bind   attR1: mutant version of attR; recombination site for the Gateway® LR reaction LR Clonase™
   1876..1894    -  promoter       T7 promoter: promoter for bacteriophage T7 RNA polymerase
   2028..2837    +  CDS            KanR: aminoglycoside phosphotransferase; aph(3')-Ia; confers resistance to kanamycin in bacteria or G418 (Geneticin®) in eukaryotes
   2984..3572    +  rep_origin     ori: high-copy-number ColE1/pMB1/pBR322/pUC origin of replication
