>Addgene plasmid #138371 | p5E-161K enhancer-NR2F2-MUT | addgene full sequence | sequence record 272006 | Addgene NGS Result
TGTTCTTTCCTGCGTTATCCCCTGATTCTGTGGATAACCGTATTACCGCCTTTGAGTGAGCTGATACCGC
TCGCCGCAGCCGAACGACCGAGCGCAGCGAGTCAGTGAGCGAGGAAGCGGAAGAGCGCCCAATACGCAAA
CCGCCTCTCCCCGCGCGTTGGCCGATTCATTAATGCAGCTGGCACGACAGGTTTCCCGACTGGAAAGCGG
GCAGTGAGCGCAACGCAATTAATACGCGTACCGCTAGCCAGGAAGAGTTTGTAGAAACGCAAAAAGGCCA
TCCGTCAGGATGGCCTTCTGCTTAGTTTGATGCCTGGCAGTTTATGGCGGGCGTCCTGCCCGCCACCCTC
CGGGCCGTTGCTTCACAACGTTCAAATCCGCTCCCGGCGGATTTGTCCTACTCAGGAGAGCGTTCACCGA
CAAACAACAGATAAAACGAAAGGCCCAGTCTTCCGACTGAGCCTTTCGTTTTATTTGATGCCTGGCAGTT
CCCTACTCTCGCGTTAACGCTAGCATGGATGTTTTCCCAGTCACGACGTTGTAAAACGACGGCCAGTCTT
AAGCTCGGGCCCGAGTTAACGCTACCATGGAGCTCCAAATAATGATTTTATTTTGACTGATAGTGACCTG
TTCGTTGCAACAAATTGATAAGCAATGCTTTTTTATAATGCCAACTTTGTATAGAAAAGTTGGGCTGCTG
ATTCATATCCCAGTGAGGTCATCTGAATTTTGGGGGACCTCAAATAGAAATCATATGGGGGAAAGAATGA
GCCTAGCTCAAACCAGACAGGCTGAGAGCTTATCTTGCCAGGACATAGGCTCCCCGGTGGGTGGGGGAGA
TGGCCATTGCTGCCTTTCTTTCCTTCCCCACTGAATTTAAGCAGATGCAGTTAGTCACTGTGCAAAGGAG
TATGTGCAAATCTAAGTATTCATGTTTATGTGTGGTTGTCAGGTCTAAATCAGCCAGGCAGTAATTTCTC
TGGGAGCCCAATGTAGGCACTAAATTTTGCACTCAACCACCGAATGGTCCACATGCCCCTTAATCTGTCT
TCCTGCAGGAGGGCTCCCTTGGCACCATCCTGCCTGAACTTGGGGCCAGCCTTTCACTGGAGCCCCTTCC
CGTGAATTATGGCCTACAGCATGGGGGCTGAATAGAAAAAAAAAAAACCCTCCAGAAATTCAACTGGAAG
GGCTGACCGGAATTCAACCTAATGTTGAGAATAGCAGGAAAGCTTCTATTATTCTACTTCATTCTATCTG
CTATGAGGCAGTGCGGTCGCCTGGAGTCGACTGAGCTTAACTCATTTCCCTGGATTTCCGAGTCACAGCC
ATGGTGCCTGCTATAGTTAACGATCGAACTCCTGAGACTCACTACACTTCCTGATAGGACGTACTCACGT
ACCGCCTAGTAACATCATACGTTCCTATAGGAGTCATAATATGACCTAGACAAGACCTAGGAGCCAATCA
GAATGCAAATGATTGATGGGAGTGCTTTTGGTTATCTACTGTTTGTCCTGACGCTTGGCGTGGTTCTTTG
TATTATGATTGTGTGGGCAGTAGGCTTAAAAATACATACAGGCATTGCTTTCCACATTGTTGAAGGTTAA
TCCTAAGGTGTGGCAAAGAAACTATATTTTATAGACTGGAACCTCATGGGCACCAGCTAGTTTTTGCTCT
TCCTCAAGTTTGTACAAAAAAGTTGAACGAGAAACGTAAAATGATATAAATATCAATATATTAAATTAGA
TTTTGCATAAAAAACAGACTACATAATACTGTAAAACACAACATATGCAGTCACTATGAACCAACTACTT
AGATGGTATTAGTGACCTGTAGAATTCGAGCTCTAGAGCTGCAGGGCGGCCGCGATATCCCCTATAGTGA
GTCGTATTACATGGTCATAGCTGTTTCCTGGCAGCTCTGGCCCGTGTCTCAAAATCTCTGATGTTACATT
GCACAAGATAAAAATATATCATCATGAACAATAAAACTGTCTGCTTACATAAACAGTAATACAAGGGGTG
TTATGAGCCATATTCAACGGGAAACGTCGAGGCCGCGATTAAATTCCAACATGGATGCTGATTTATATGG
GTATAAATGGGCTCGCGATAATGTCGGGCAATCAGGTGCGACAATCTATCGCTTGTATGGGAAGCCCGAT
GCGCCAGAGTTGTTTCTGAAACATGGCAAAGGTAGCGTTGCCAATGATGTTACAGATGAGATGGTCAGAC
TAAACTGGCTGACGGAATTTATGCCTCTTCCGACCATCAAGCATTTTATCCGTACTCCTGATGATGCATG
GTTACTCACCACTGCGATCCCCGGAAAAACAGCATTCCAGGTATTAGAAGAATATCCTGATTCAGGTGAA
AATATTGTTGATGCGCTGGCAGTGTTCCTGCGCCGGTTGCATTCGATTCCTGTTTGTAATTGTCCTTTTA
ACAGCGATCGCGTATTTCGTCTCGCTCAGGCGCAATCACGAATGAATAACGGTTTGGTTGATGCGAGTGA
TTTTGATGACGAGCGTAATGGCTGGCCTGTTGAACAAGTCTGGAAAGAAATGCATAAACTTTTGCCATTC
TCACCGGATTCAGTCGTCACTCATGGTGATTTCTCACTTGATAACCTTATTTTTGACGAGGGGAAATTAA
TAGGTTGTATTGATGTTGGACGAGTCGGAATCGCAGACCGATACCAGGATCTTGCCATCCTATGGAACTG
CCTCGGTGAGTTTTCTCCTTCATTACAGAAACGGCTTTTTCAAAAATATGGTATTGATAATCCTGATATG
AATAAATTGCAGTTTCATTTGATGCTCGATGAGTTTTTCTAATCAGAATTGGTTAATTGGTTGTAACACT
GGCAGAGCATTACGCTGACTTGACGGGACGGCGCAAGCTCATGACCAAAATCCCTTAACGTGAGTTACGC
GTCGTTCCACTGAGCGTCAGACCCCGTAGAAAAGATCAAAGGATCTTCTTGAGATCCTTTTTTTCTGCGC
GTAATCTGCTGCTTGCAAACAAAAAAACCACCGCTACCAGCGGTGGTTTGTTTGCCGGATCAAGAGCTAC
CAACTCTTTTTCCGAAGGTAACTGGCTTCAGCAGAGCGCAGATACCAAATACTGTTCTTCTAGTGTAGCC
GTAGTTAGGCCACCACTTCAAGAACTCTGTAGCACCGCCTACATACCTCGCTCTGCTAATCCTGTTACCA
GTGGCTGCTGCCAGTGGCGATAAGTCGTGTCTTACCGGGTTGGACTCAAGACGATAGTTACCGGATAAGG
CGCAGCGGTCGGGCTGAACGGGGGGTTCGTGCACACAGCCCAGCTTGGAGCGAACGACCTACACCGAACT
GAGATACCTACAGCGTGAGCTATGAGAAAGCGCCACGCTTCCCGAAGGGAGAAAGGCGGACAGGTATCCG
GTAAGCGGCAGGGTCGGAACAGGAGAGCGCACGAGGGAGCTTCCAGGGGGAAACGCCTGGTATCTTTATA
GTCCTGTCGGGTTTCGCCACCTCTGACTTGAGCGTCGATTTTTGTGATGCTCGTCAGGGGGGCGGAGCCT
ATGGAAAAACGCCAGCAACGCGGCCTTTTTACGGTTCCTGGCCTTTTGCTGGCCTTTTGCTCACA
Features (pLannotate 1.2.2; 11 found; start..end, strand, type, name):
      1..123     +  rep_origin     RSF ori (fragment): Plasmids containing the RSF 1030 origin of replication can be propagated in E. coli cells that contain additional plasmids with compatible origins.
    125..217     +  CDS            lacI (fragment): lac repressor; lacI; The lac repressor binds to the lac operator to inhibit transcription in E. coli. This inhibition can be relieved by adding lactose or isopropyl-β-D-thiogalactopyranoside (IPTG).
    272..299     -  terminator     rrnB T2 terminator: transcription terminator T2 from the E. coli rrnB gene
    431..474     +  terminator     rrnB T1 terminator: Escherichia coli rrnB; transcription terminator T1 from the E. coli rrnB gene
    521..557     -  CDS            lacZα (fragment): LacZα fragment of β-galactosidase; lacZ fragment
    596..681     +  protein_bind   attL1 (fragment): mutant version of attL; recombination site for the Gateway® LR reaction LR Clonase™
    672..692     +  protein_bind   attB4: mutant version of attB; core recombination site for the Gateway® BP reaction BP Clonase™
   1685..1808    +  protein_bind   attR1: mutant version of attR; recombination site for the Gateway® LR reaction LR Clonase™
   1881..1899    -  promoter       T7 promoter: promoter for bacteriophage T7 RNA polymerase
   2033..2842    +  CDS            KanR: aminoglycoside phosphotransferase; aph(3')-Ia; confers resistance to kanamycin in bacteria or G418 (Geneticin®) in eukaryotes
   2989..3577    +  rep_origin     ori: high-copy-number ColE1/pMB1/pBR322/pUC origin of replication
