[The description below was written by a language model from this plasmid's Addgene catalogue record and pLannotate feature annotations shown in this document.]
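Description:
p5E-161K enhancer-NR2F2-MUT is a Gateway-compatible 5' entry clone built in the pDONR P4-P1R donor backbone and intended for multisite Gateway assembly rather than direct expression. The plasmid is about 3.6 kb. It is propagated in E. coli using a high-copy ColE1/pUC-type origin and selected with kanamycin through an aminoglycoside phosphotransferase (KanR) gene. Other annotated backbone elements include the rrnB T1 and T2 transcription terminators upstream of the cloning site, which shield the insert from read-through transcription, and a T7 promoter downstream of it. The short lacI, lacZα and RSF ori fragments called by the automated annotation appear to be small backbone remnants rather than functional parts.

The payload is a 991 bp human genomic fragment, the "161K" enhancer, in which the conserved NR2F2 binding sites have been mutated. The record does not specify the exact changes. The insert itself is not annotated in either feature table, but it corresponds to the gap of roughly 1 kb between the flanking recombination sites. These sites are an attL-type site containing the attB4 core on one side and attR1 on the other, the configuration expected of a 5' entry clone made by a BP reaction. The insert carries no promoter of its own. In an LR reaction, the enhancer can be placed upstream of middle and 3' entry elements, such as a minimal promoter and reporter, in a destination vector. According to the depositor, the construct was made to functionally validate the NR2F2 binding sites in this enhancer, as part of work on endothelial enhancers and arteriovenous gene expression. The depositor and repository sequences yield essentially the same annotation and differ by one nucleotide in length.
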