Addgene plasmid #138371: p5E-161K enhancer-NR2F2-MUT
Purpose: Gateway compatible 5' entry clone contains human modified 161k enhancer sequence. with NR2F2 binding sites mutated
Depositing lab: Nathan Lawson. Depositing organization: University of Massachusetts, Worcester. Publication: Genomic Characterization of Endothelial Enhancers Reveals a Multifunctional Role for NR2F2 in Regulation of Arteriovenous Gene Expression. Sissaoui S, Yu J, Yan A, Li R, Zhu LJ, Kucukural A, Yukselen O, Lawson ND. Circ Res. 2020 Feb 17. doi: 10.1161/CIRCRESAHA.119.316075. PubMed 32065070.
Backbone
  Vector backbone: pDONRP4-P1R
  Backbone manufacturer: ThermoFisher
  Backbone size w/o insert (bp): 2643
  Total vector size (bp): 3634
  Modifications to backbone: none
  Vector type: Gateway compatible
Growth in bacteria
  Bacterial resistance: Kanamycin, 50 μg/mL
  Growth temperature: 37°C
  Growth strain: DH5alpha
  Copy number: Unknown
Gene/Insert
  Gene/Insert name: 161k human enhancer with conserved NR2F2 binding sites mutated
  Species: H. sapiens (human)
  Insert size (bp): 991
  Mutation: NR2F2 sites mutated
  Promoter: none
  Cloning method: Gateway Cloning
  Sequencing primers: 5′ puc-M13 F; 3′ puc-M13 R
Terms and licenses: Academic/Nonprofit Terms; Industry Terms: Not Available to Industry
Depositor comments: This plasmid was constructed to functionally validate NR2F2 factor binding sites in the 161K human enhancer.
How to cite: p5E-161K enhancer-NR2F2-MUT was a gift from Nathan Lawson (Addgene plasmid # 138371 ; http://n2t.net/addgene:138371 ; RRID:Addgene_138371)
